>Addgene plasmid #45054 | pVT100U-mtGFP | depositor partial sequence | sequence record 63131 | mtGFP cassette
AAGCTTATGGCCTCCACTCGTGTCCTCGCCTCTCGCCTGGCCTCCCAGATGGCTGCTTCCGCCAAGGTTG
CCCGCCCTGCTGTCCGCGTTGCTCAGGTCAGCAAGCGCACCATCCAGACTGGCTCCCCCCTCCAGACCCT
CAAGCGCACCCAGATGACCTCCATCGTCAACGCCACCACCCGCCAGGCTTTCCAGAAGCGCGCCTACTCT
TCCGGATCCCCGGGTACCAGATCTATGAGTAAAGGAGAAGAACTTTTCACTGGAGTTGTCCCAATTCTTG
TTGAATTAGATGGTGATGTTAATGGGCACAAATTTTCTGTCAGTGGAGAGGGTGAAGGTGATGCAACATA
CGGAAAACTTACCCTTAAATTTATTTGCACTACTGGAAAACTACCTGTTCCATGGCCAACACTTGTCACT
ACTTTCACTTATGGTGTTCAATGCTTTTCAAGATACCCAGATCATATGAAACAGCATGACTTTTTCAAGA
GTGCCATGCCCGAAGGTTATGTACAGGAAAGAACTATATTTTTCAAAGATGACGGGAACTACAAGACACG
TGCTGAAGTCAAGTTTGAAGGTGATACCCTTGTTAATAGAATCGAGTTAAAAGGTATTGATTTTAAAGAA
GATGGAAACATTCTTGGACACAAATTGGAATACAACTATAACTCACACAATGTATACATCATGGCAGACA
AACAAAAGAATGGAATCAAAGTTAACTTCAAAATTAGACACAACATTGAAGATGGAAGCGTTCAACTAGC
AGACCATTATCAACAAAATACTCCAATTGGCGATGGCCCTGTCCTTTTACCAGACAACCATTACCTGTCC
ACACAATCTGCCCTTTCGAAAGATCCCAACGAAAAGAGAGACCACATGGTCCTTCTTGAGTTTGTAACAG
CTGCTGGGATTACACATGGCATGGATGAACTATACAAATAAGAATTC
