>Addgene plasmid #45054 | pVT100U-mtGFP | addgene partial sequence | sequence record 63996 | URA3-R2 5'-TTGGCGGATAATGCCTTTAG-3'
GGAAATCAGTCAAGATATCCACATGTGTTTTTAGTAAACAAATTTTGGGACCTAATGCTTCAACTAACTC
CAGTAATTCCTTGGTGGTACGAACATCCAATGAAGCACACAAGTTTGTTTGCTTTTCGTGCATGATATTA
AATAGCTTGGCAGCAACAGGACTAGGATGAGTAGCAGCACGTTCCTTATATGTAGCTTTCGACATGATTT
ATCTTCGTTTCCGGTTTTTGTTCTGTGCAGTTGGGTTAAGAATACTGGGCAATTTCATGTTTCTTCAACA
CTACATATGCGTATATATACCAATCTAAGTCTGTGCTCCTTCCTTCGTTCTTCCTTCTGTTCGGAGATTA
CCGAATCAAAAAAATTTCAAGGAAACCGAAATCAAAAAAAAGAATAAAAAAAAAATGATGAATTGAAAAG
CCAGATCTGGATCTGTTTCTGGCTATATGCTGGAGTCAGCACTGGAAGCGGGTCTGATCATCTCCGATGA
AGCCTCCGTTATCCCAGGCTCCTTGGGTTTGTTGCCATCTGCGTCCTTGGCCTCTTTGCCAGACAAGAAC
ACCGCATTTGGTTTGTACGAACCATGCCATGGTTCCGCTCCAGATTTGCCAAAGAATAAGGTCAACCCTA
TCGCCACTATCTTGTCTGCTGCAATGATGTTGAAATTGTCATTGAACTTGCCTGAAGAAGGTAAAGCCAT
TGAAGATGCAGTTAAAAAGGTTTTGGATGCAGGTATCAGAACTGGTGATTTAGGTGGTTCCAACAGTACC
ACCGAAGTCGGTGATGCTGTCGCCGAAGAAGTTAAGAAAATCCTTGCTTAAAAAGATTCTCTTTTTTTAT
GATATTTGTAC
