>Addgene plasmid #45054 | pVT100U-mtGFP | addgene partial sequence | sequence record 63997 | GFPfusionREV 5'-CTCCACTGACAGAAAATTTG-3'
CATCTAATTCAACAAGAATTGGGACAACTCCAGTGAAAAGTTCTTCACCCTTACTCATAGATCTGGTACC
CGGGGATCCGGAAGAGTAGGCGCGCTTCTGGAAAGCCTGGCGGGTGGTGGCGTTGACGATGGAGGTCATC
TGGGTGCGCTTGAGGGTCTGGAGGGGGGAGCCAGTCTGGATGGTGCGCTTGCTGACCTGAGCAACGCGGA
CAGCAGGGCGGGCAACCTTGGCGGAAGCAGCCATCCGGGAGGCCAGGCGAGAGGCGAGGACACGAGTGGA
GGCCATAAGCTTGGAGTTGATTGTATGCTTGGTATAGCTTGAAATATTGTGCAGAAAAAGAAACAAGGAA
GAAAGGGAACGAGAACAATGACGAGGAAACAAAAGATTAATAATTGCAGGTCTATTTATACTTGATAGCA
AGACAGCAAACTTTTTTTTATTTCAAATTCAAGTAACTGGAAGGAAGGCCGTATACCGTTGCTCATTAGA
GAGTAGTGTGCGTGAATGAAGGAAGGAAAAAGTTTCGTGTGCTTCGAGATACCCCTCATCAGCTCTGGAA
CAACGACATCTGTTGGTGCTGTCTTTGTCGTTAATTTTTTCCTTTAGTGTCTTCCATCATTTTTTTGTCA
TTGCGGATATGGTGAGACAACAACGGGGGAGAGAGAAAAGAAAAAAAAAGAAAAGAAGTTGCATGCGTCG
AGGTCGGGCCGCGTTGCTGGCGTTTTTCCATAGGCTCCGCCCCCCTGACGAGCATCACAAAAATCGACGC
TCAAGTCAGAGGTGGCGAAACCCGACAGGACTATAAAGATACCAGGCGTTTCCCCCTGGAAGCTCCCTCG
TGCGCTCTCCTGTTCCGACCCTGCCGCTTACCGGATAC
