[The description below was written by a language model from this plasmid's Addgene catalogue record.]
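Description:
pVT100U-mtGFP is a yeast expression plasmid built on the pVT100U backbone and designed to label mitochondria in Saccharomyces cerevisiae with green fluorescent protein. It is a shuttle vector. In E. coli it is propagated under ampicillin selection, and in yeast it is maintained through the URA3 auxotrophic marker, which allows transformants of ura3 strains to grow on medium lacking uracil. The record does not list the origins of replication and gives the bacterial copy number as unknown, so the mode of replication in yeast cannot be stated from the fields provided.

The insert, mtGFP, is a mitochondria-targeted form of GFP, cloned by restriction digestion between HindIII at the 5′ end and EcoRI at the 3′ end. Both sites were preserved, so the cassette can be excised or exchanged. Expression is driven by the ADH promoter, a yeast alcohol dehydrogenase promoter commonly used for strong, largely constitutive expression. The record does not say which mitochondrial targeting sequence is fused to GFP, which GFP variant is used, or which terminator follows the insert. In constructs of this type, an N-terminal presequence generally directs the fluorescent protein into the organelle through the mitochondrial import machinery.

According to the associated publication title, the plasmid belongs to a set of mitochondria-targeted GFP tools for studying organelle biogenesis in budding yeast. Such tools are typically used to visualise mitochondria in living cells by fluorescence microscopy. No feature table was supplied, so this description rests on the catalogue fields alone.
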