Addgene plasmid #45054: pVT100U-mtGFP
Depositing lab: Benedikt Westermann. Depositing organization: Ludwig-Maximilians-Universitaet Muenchen (LMU). Publication: Mitochondria-targeted green fluorescent proteins: convenient tools for the study of organelle biogenesis in Saccharomyces cerevisiae. Westermann B, Neupert W. Yeast. 2000 Nov;16(15):1421-7. 10.1002/1097-0061(200011)16:15<1421::AID-YEA624>3.0.CO;2-U PubMed 11054823.
Backbone
  Vector backbone: pVT100U
  Vector type: Yeast Expression
  Selectable markers: URA3
Growth in bacteria
  Bacterial resistance: Ampicillin, 100 μg/mL
  Growth temperature: 37°C
  Growth strain: DH5alpha
  Copy number: Unknown
Gene/Insert
  Gene/Insert name: mtGFP
  Promoter: ADH
  Cloning method: Restriction Enzyme; 5′ cloning site HindIII (not destroyed); 3′ cloning site EcoRI (not destroyed)
  Sequencing primers: 5′ none; 3′ none
Terms and licenses: Academic/Nonprofit Terms; Industry Terms: Not Available to Industry
Depositor comments: additional information can be found at: http://www.zellbiologie.uni-bayreuth.de/sequences.htm
How to cite: pVT100U-mtGFP was a gift from Benedikt Westermann (Addgene plasmid # 45054 ; http://n2t.net/addgene:45054 ; RRID:Addgene_45054)
